>Addgene plasmid #108855 | pRSET-B MT | addgene full sequence | sequence record 208241 | Addgene NGS Result
GGATCTTCTTGAGATCCTTTTTTTCTGCGCGTAATCTGCTGCTTGCAAACAAAAAAACCACCGCTACCAG
CGGTGGTTTGTTTGCCGGATCAAGAGCTACCAACTCTTTTTCCGAAGGTAACTGGCTTCAGCAGAGCGCA
GATACCAAATACTGTTCTTCTAGTGTAGCCGTAGTTAGGCCACCACTTCAAGAACTCTGTAGCACCGCCT
ACATACCTCGCTCTGCTAATCCTGTTACCAGTGGCTGCTGCCAGTGGCGATAAGTCGTGTCTTACCGGGT
TGGACTCAAGACGATAGTTACCGGATAAGGCGCAGCGGTCGGGCTGAACGGGGGGTTCGTGCACACAGCC
CAGCTTGGAGCGAACGACCTACACCGAACTGAGATACCTACAGCGTGAGCTATGAGAAAGCGCCACGCTT
CCCGAAGGGAGAAAGGCGGACAGGTATCCGGTAAGCGGCAGGGTCGGAACAGGAGAGCGCACGAGGGAGC
TTCCAGGGGGAAACGCCTGGTATCTTTATAGTCCTGTCGGGTTTCGCCACCTCTGACTTGAGCGTCGATT
TTTGTGATGCTCGTCAGGGGGGCGGAGCCTATGGAAAAACGCCAGCAACGCGGCCTTTTTACGGTTCCTG
GCCTTTTGCTGGCCTTTTGCTCACATGTTCTTTCCTGCGTTATCCCCTGATTCTGTGGATAACCGTATTA
CCGCCTTTGAGTGAGCTGATACCGCTCGCCGCAGCCGAACGACCGAGCGCAGCGAGTCAGTGAGCGAGGA
AGCGGAAGAGCGCCCAATACGCAAACCGCCTCTCCCCGCGCGTTGGCCGATTCATTAATGCAGGATCTCG
ATCCCGCGAAATTAATACGACTCACTATAGGGAGACCACAACGGTTTCCCTCTAGAAATAATTTTGTTTA
ACTTTAAGAAGGAGATATACATATGCGGGGTTCTCATCATCATCATCATCATGGTATGGCTAGCATGACT
GGTGGACAGCAAATGGGTCGGGATCTGTACGACGATGACGATAAGGATCCAAGCAAGGGCGAGGAGCTGT
TCACCGGGGTGGTGCCCATCCTGGTCGAGCTGGACGGCGACGTAAACGGCCACAAGTTCAGCGTGTCCGG
CGAGGGCGAGGGCGATGCCACCTACGGCAAGCTGACCCTGAAGTTCATCTGCACCACCGGCAAGCTGCCC
GTGCCCTGGCCCACCCTCGTGACCACCCTGTCCTGGGGCGTGCAGTGCTTCGCCCGCTACCCCGACCACA
TGAAGCAGCACGACTTCTTCAAGTCCGCCATGCCCGAAGGCTACGTCCAGGAGCGCACCATCTTCTTCAA
GGACGACGGCAACTACAAGACCCGCGCCGAGGTGAAGTTCGAGGGCGACACCCTGGTGAACCGCATCGAG
CTGAAGGGCATCGACTTCAAGGAGGACGGCAACATCCTGGGGCACAAGCTGGAGTACAACTACATCAGCG
ACAACGTCTATATCACCGCCGACAAGCAGAAGAACGGCATCAAGGCCAACTTCAAGATCCGCCACAACAT
CGAGGACGGCGGCGTGCAGCTCGCCGACCACTACCAGCAGAACACCCCCATCGGCGACGGCCCCGTGCTG
CTGCCCGACAACCACTACCTGAGCACCCAGTCCAAGCTGAGCAAAGACCCCAACGAGAAGCGCGATCACA
TGGTCCTGCTGGAGTTCGTGACCGCCGCCGGGATCACTCTCGGCATGGACGAGCTGTACAAGTAAGAATT
CGAAGCTTGATCCGGCTGCTAACAAAGCCCGAAAGGAAGCTGAGTTGGCTGCTGCCACCGCTGAGCAATA
ACTAGCATAACCCCTTGGGGCCTCTAAACGGGTCTTGAGGGGTTTTTTGCTGAAAGGAGGAACTATATCC
GGATCTGGCGTAATAGCGAAGAGGCCCGCACCGATCGCCCTTCCCAACAGTTGCGCAGCCTGAATGGCGA
ATGGG
[124 nt withheld, positions 1966-2089]
C
[91 nt withheld, positions 2091-2181]
A
[49 nt withheld, positions 2183-2231]
CCTTTGACGTTGGAGTCCACGTTCTTT
[37 nt withheld, positions 2259-2295]
ACCCTATCTCGGTCTATTCTTTTGATTTATAAGGGATTTTGCCGATTTCGGCCTATTGGTTAAAAAATGA
GCTGATTTAACAAAAATTTAACGCGAATTTTAACAAAATATTAACGCTTACAATTTAGGTGGCACTTTTC
GGGGAAATGTGCGCGGAACCCCTATTTGTTTATTTTTCTAAATACATTCAAATATGTATCCGCTCATGAG
ACAATAACCCTGATAAATGCTTCAATAATATTGAAAAAGGAAGAGTATGAGTATTCAACATTTCCGTGTC
GCCCTTATTCCCTTTTTTGCGGCATTTTGCCTTCCTGTTTTTGCTCACCCAGAAACGCTGGTGAAAGTAA
AAGATGCTGAAGATCAGTTGGGTGCACGAGTGGGTTACATCGAACTGGATCTCAACAGCGGTAAGATCCT
TGAGAGTTTTCGCCCCGAAGAACGTTTTCCAATGATGAGCACTTTTAAAGTTCTGCTATGTGGCGCGGTA
TTATCCCGTATTGACGCCGGGCAAGAGCAACTCGGTCGCCGCATACACTATTCTCAGAATGACTTGGTTG
AGTACTCACCAGTCACAGAAAAGCATCTTACGGATGGCATGACAGTAAGAGAATTATGCAGTGCTGCCAT
AACCATGAGTGATAACACTGCGGCCAACTTACTTCTGACAACGATCGGAGGACCGAAGGAGCTAACCGCT
TTTTTGCACAACATGGGGGATCATGTAACTCGCCTTGATCGTTGGGAACCGGAGCTGAATGAAGCCATAC
CAAACGACGAGCGTGACACCACGATGCCTGTAGCAATGGCAACAACGTTGCGCAAACTATTAACTGGCGA
ACTACTTACTCTAGCTTCCCGGCAACAATTAATAGACTGGATGGAGGCGGATAAAGTTGCAGGACCACTT
CTGCGCTCGGCCCTTCCGGCTGGCTGGTTTATTGCTGATAAATCTGGAGCCGGTGAGCGTGGGTCTCGCG
GTATCATTGCAGCACTGGGGCCAGATGGTAAGCCCTCCCGTATCGTAGTTATCTACACGACGGGGAGTCA
GGCAACTATGGATGAACGAAATAGACAGATCGCTGAGATAGGTGCCTCACTGATTAAGCATTGGTAACTG
TCAGACCAAGTTTACTCATATATACTTTAGATTGATTTAAAACTTCATTTTTAATTTAAAAGGATCTAGG
TGAAGATCCTTTTTGATAATCTCATGACCAAAATCCCTTAACGTGAGTTTTCGTTCCACTGAGCGTCAGA
CCCCGTAGAAAAGATCAAA
Features (pLannotate 1.2.2; 14 found; start..end, strand, type, name):
      9..597     +  rep_origin     ori: high-copy-number ColE1/pMB1/pBR322/pUC origin of replication
    780..833     +  CDS            lacI (fragment): lac repressor; lacI; The lac repressor binds to the lac operator to inhibit transcription in E. coli. This inhibition can be relieved by adding lactose or isopropyl-β-D-thiogalactopyranoside (IPTG).
    853..871     +  promoter       T7 promoter: promoter for bacteriophage T7 RNA polymerase
    903..925     +  RBS            RBS: efficient ribosome binding site from bacteriophage T7 gene 10 (Olins and Rangwala, 1989)
    945..965     +  CDS            capTEV™ (fragment): composite tag for in vivo biotinylation, TEV protease cleavage, and 6xHis tagging
    966..998     +  CDS            T7 tag (gene 10 leader): leader peptide from bacteriophage T7 gene 10 promotes efficient translation in E. coli
   1002..1025    +  CDS            Xpress™ tag: Xpress™ epitope tag, including an enterokinase recognition and cleavage site
   1032..1745    +  CDS            mTurquoise: enhanced monomeric variant of CFP (Goedhart et al., 2010) mammalian codon-optimized
   1765..1814    +  CDS            SET1 (fragment): solubility-enhancement tag derived from T7 phage gene 10B
   1822..1869    +  terminator     T7 terminator: transcription terminator for bacteriophage T7 RNA polymerase
   1895..1961    +  CDS            lacZα (fragment): LacZα fragment of β-galactosidase; lacZ fragment
   1966..2394    +  rep_origin     f1 ori (sequence partly withheld): f1 bacteriophage origin of replication; arrow indicates direction of (+) strand synthesis
   2447..2551    +  promoter       AmpR promoter: bla
   2552..3412    +  CDS            AmpR: β-lactamase; bla; confers resistance to ampicillin, carbenicillin, and related antibiotics
