[The description below was written by a language model from this plasmid's Addgene catalogue record and pLannotate feature annotations shown in this document.]
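Description:
pRSET-B MT is a bacterial expression plasmid of about 3.6 kb built on the commercial pRSET-B backbone and carrying the coding sequence for mTurquoise (spelled "mTurqoise" in the catalogue entry), an enhanced monomeric cyan fluorescent protein derived from Aequorea victoria GFP. It replicates in E. coli from a high-copy ColE1/pUC-type origin and is selected through the β-lactamase gene (AmpR) under its own bla promoter, which confers ampicillin resistance. An f1 phage origin is also present, which in principle allows production of single-stranded DNA.

The expression cassette is driven by the bacteriophage T7 promoter, followed by the strong ribosome binding site from T7 gene 10. Translation begins in an N-terminal leader typical of this vector family. The feature table annotates a short fragment matching a histidine-tag-containing composite tag, then the T7 gene 10 leader peptide, which promotes efficient translation. Next comes the Xpress epitope with its enterokinase cleavage site, and the mammalian codon-optimized mTurquoise open reading frame follows. The fluorescent protein should therefore be produced as a tagged fusion that can be affinity purified and detected by epitope, with the option of removing the leader by enterokinase. A T7 terminator lies downstream. The short lacI, lacZα and SET1 matches are small fragments, most likely backbone remnants rather than functional elements. No complete lac repressor gene or lac operator is annotated. The restriction sites used for cloning are not recorded.

The associated publication concerns high-yield bacterial production of fluorescent proteins without induction, so the plasmid is intended for making recombinant mTurquoise protein in E. coli, for example as a purified fluorescence standard.
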