Addgene plasmid #108855: pRSET-B MT
Purpose: Encodes for the fluorescent protein mTurqoise
Depositing lab: Kalina Hristova. Depositing organization: Johns Hopkins University and School of Medicine. Publication: Uninduced high-yield bacterial expression of fluorescent proteins. Sarabipour S, King C, Hristova K. Anal Biochem. 2014 Mar 15;449:155-7. doi: 10.1016/j.ab.2013.12.027. Epub 2013 Dec 28. PubMed 24378720.
Backbone
  Vector backbone: pRSET-B
  Backbone manufacturer: Invitrogen
  Vector type: Bacterial Expression
Growth in bacteria
  Bacterial resistance: Ampicillin, 100 μg/mL
  Growth temperature: 37°C
  Growth strain: DH5alpha
  Copy number: High Copy
Gene/Insert
  Gene/Insert name: mTurqoise
  Species: Aequorea victoria (Jellyfish)
  Cloning method: Restriction Enzyme; 5′ cloning site unknown (unknown if destroyed); 3′ cloning site unknown (unknown if destroyed)
  Sequencing primers: 5′ unknown
Terms and licenses: Academic/Nonprofit Terms; Industry Terms: Not Available to Industry
How to cite: pRSET-B MT was a gift from Kalina Hristova (Addgene plasmid # 108855 ; http://n2t.net/addgene:108855 ; RRID:Addgene_108855)
